Addgene plasmid #109654: actc1b-mKate2-rab6bb
Purpose: Muscle specific zebrafish expression of mKate2 fused to rab6bb
Depositing lab: Rob Parton. Depositing organization: University of Queensland, Institute for Molecular Bioscience. Publication: In vivo cell biological screening identifies an endocytic capture mechanism for T-tubule formation. Hall TE, Martel N, Ariotti N, Xiong Z, Lo HP, Ferguson C, Rae J, Lim YW, Parton RG. Nat Commun. 2020 Jul 24;11(1):3711. doi: 10.1038/s41467-020-17486-w. PubMed 32709891.
Backbone
  Vector backbone: pDEST-actc1b-mKate2-ccdb
  Vector type: Zebrafish plasmids
Growth in bacteria
  Bacterial resistance: Ampicillin, 100 μg/mL
  Growth temperature: 37°C
  Growth strain: DH5alpha
  Copy number: High Copy
Gene/Insert
  Gene/Insert name: rab6bb
  Species: D. rerio (zebrafish)
  Entrez Gene: rab6bb (a.k.a. wu:fj49d11, zgc:112018)
  Tag / fusion protein: mKate2 (N terminal on insert)
  Cloning method: Gateway Cloning
Terms and licenses: Academic/Nonprofit Terms; Industry Terms: Not Available to Industry
How to cite: actc1b-mKate2-rab6bb was a gift from Rob Parton (Addgene plasmid # 109654 ; http://n2t.net/addgene:109654 ; RRID:Addgene_109654)
