[The description below was written by a language model from this plasmid's Addgene catalogue record, the feature table of its GenBank file and pLannotate feature annotations shown in this document.]
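Description:
actc1b-mKate2-rab6bb is a zebrafish expression plasmid assembled by multisite Gateway cloning from the destination vector pDEST-actc1b-mKate2-ccdb. It is designed to express an mKate2–Rab6bb fusion protein specifically in muscle. In bacteria it is maintained as a high-copy plasmid through a ColE1/pUC-type origin and selected with ampicillin via the bla gene. Remnants of a pBluescript-style backbone are also annotated, including the lac promoter and operator, a T3 promoter, M13 primer sites and a fragment of an f1/M13 origin.

The expression cassette is laid out between Gateway recombination scars. The roughly 4 kb interval between attB4 and attB1 has no meaningful feature annotation, but its position and the construct name suggest it holds the actc1b (muscle actin) promoter. After attB1 come a Kozak consensus and the coding sequence for mKate2, a monomeric far-red fluorescent protein. An attB2 site links mKate2 to the zebrafish rab6bb open reading frame, which automated annotation recognises by its similarity to human RAB6B, a small GTPase associated with retrograde traffic at the Golgi. This places the fluorescent tag at the N terminus of the Rab. The cassette ends with attB3 and an SV40 polyadenylation signal. A short match to medaka tyrosinase upstream of attB4 would fit a Tol2 transposon arm, but the record does not state that transposon elements are present.

The two sequence records differ slightly in length (9,555 versus 9,573 nt) and in their start points. The GenBank definition line names rab6ba, whereas the catalogue entry consistently names rab6bb. The plasmid belongs to a collection built for in vivo cell biology in zebrafish, where it allows live imaging of Rab6bb-labelled membrane compartments in muscle fibres.
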