LOCUS       Exported 9555 bp ds-DNA circular SYN 13-MAY-2021
DEFINITION  Muscle specific zebrafish expression of mKate2 fused to rab6ba.
ACCESSION   .
VERSION     .
KEYWORDS    actc1b-mKate2-rab6bb
SOURCE      synthetic DNA construct
  ORGANISM  synthetic DNA construct
REFERENCE   1 (bases 1 to 9555)
  TITLE     Parton Lab Plasmids for in vivo cell biology in the zebrafish
REFERENCE   2 (bases 1 to 9555)
  AUTHORS   .
  TITLE     Direct Submission
  JOURNAL   Exported May 13, 2021 from SnapGene Server 1.1.58
            http://www.snapgene.com
FEATURES             Location/Qualifiers
     source          1..9555
                     /organism="synthetic DNA construct"
                     /mol_type="other DNA"
     protein_bind    1..25
                     /gene="mutant version of attB"
                     /label=attB1
                     /bound_moiety="BP Clonase(TM)"
                     /note="recombination site for the Gateway(R) BP reaction"
     regulatory      26..35
                     /regulatory_class="other"
                     /note="vertebrate consensus sequence for strong initiation
                     of translation (Kozak, 1987)"
     CDS             32..727
                     /codon_start=1
                     /product="monomeric far-red fluorescent protein (Shcherbo
                     et al., 2009)"
                     /label=mKate2
                     /note="mammalian codon-optimized"
                     /translation="MVSELIKENMHMKLYMEGTVNNHHFKCTSEGEGKPYEGTQTMRIK
                     AVEGGPLPFAFDILATSFMYGSKTFINHTQGIPDFFKQSFPEGFTWERVTTYEDGGVLT
                     ATQDTSLQDGCLIYNVKIRGVNFPSNGPVMQKKTLGWEASTETLYPADGGLEGRADMAL
                     KLVGGGHLICNLKTTYRSKKPAKNLKMPGVYYVDRRLERIKEADKETYVEQHEVAVARY
                     CDLPSKLGHR"
     protein_bind    complement(729..753)
                     /gene="mutant version of attB"
                     /label=attB2
                     /bound_moiety="BP Clonase(TM)"
                     /note="recombination site for the Gateway(R) BP reaction"
     protein_bind    complement(1379..1399)
                     /gene="mutant version of attB"
                     /label=attB3
                     /bound_moiety="BP Clonase(TM)"
                     /note="core recombination site for the Gateway(R) BP
                     reaction"
     primer_bind     complement(1407..1423)
                     /label=M13 fwd
                     /note="common sequencing primer, one of multiple similar
                     variants"
     polyA_signal    1439..1573
                     /label=SV40 poly(A) signal
                     /note="SV40 polyadenylation signal"
     primer_bind     complement(1463..1482)
                     /label=EBV-rev
                     /note="SV40 polyA terminator, reverse primer"
     primer_bind     1517..1536
                     /label=SV40pA-R
                     /note="SV40 polyA, reverse primer"
     primer_bind     complement(2245..2261)
                     /label=SK primer
                     /note="common sequencing primer, one of multiple similar
                     variants"
     primer_bind     complement(2245..2261)
                     /label=pBluescriptSK
                     /note="For pBluescript vector"
     primer_bind     complement(2298..2318)
                     /label=T3
                     /note="T3 promoter, forward primer"
     promoter        complement(2298..2316)
                     /label=T3 promoter
                     /note="promoter for bacteriophage T3 RNA polymerase"
     primer_bind     complement(2337..2353)
                     /label=M13 rev
                     /note="common sequencing primer, one of multiple similar
                     variants"
     primer_bind     complement(2350..2372)
                     /label=M13/pUC Reverse
                     /note="In lacZ gene"
     protein_bind    2361..2377
                     /label=lac operator
                     /bound_moiety="lac repressor encoded by lacI"
                     /note="The lac repressor binds to the lac operator to
                     inhibit transcription in E. coli. This inhibition can be
                     relieved by adding lactose or
                     isopropyl-beta-D-thiogalactopyranoside (IPTG)."
     promoter        complement(2385..2415)
                     /label=lac promoter
                     /note="promoter for the E. coli lac operon"
     protein_bind    2430..2451
                     /label=CAP binding site
                     /bound_moiety="E. coli catabolite activator protein"
                     /note="CAP binding activates transcription in the presence
                     of cAMP."
     primer_bind     complement(2568..2585)
                     /label=L4440
                     /note="L4440 vector, forward primer"
     rep_origin      complement(2739..3327)
                     /direction=LEFT
                     /label=ori
                     /note="high-copy-number ColE1/pMB1/pBR322/pUC origin of
                     replication"
     primer_bind     complement(2819..2838)
                     /label=pBR322ori-F
                     /note="pBR322 origin, forward primer"
     CDS             complement(3498..4358)
                     /codon_start=1
                     /gene="bla"
                     /product="beta-lactamase"
                     /label=AmpR
                     /note="confers resistance to ampicillin, carbenicillin, and
                     related antibiotics"
                     /translation="MSIQHFRVALIPFFAAFCLPVFAHPETLVKVKDAEDQLGARVGYI
                     ELDLNSGKILESFRPEERFPMMSTFKVLLCGAVLSRIDAGQEQLGRRIHYSQNDLVEYS
                     PVTEKHLTDGMTVRELCSAAITMSDNTAANLLLTTIGGPKELTAFLHNMGDHVTRLDRW
                     EPELNEAIPNDERDTTMPVAMATTLRKLLTGELLTLASRQQLIDWMEADKVAGPLLRSA
                     LPAGWFIADKSGAGERGSRGIIAALGPDGKPSRIVVIYTTGSQATMDERNRQIAEIGAS
                     LIKHW"
     primer_bind     4121..4140
                     /label=Amp-R
                     /note="Ampicillin resistance gene, reverse primer"
     promoter        complement(4359..4463)
                     /gene="bla"
                     /label=AmpR promoter
     primer_bind     complement(4626..4647)
                     /label=F1ori-F
                     /note="F1 origin, forward primer"
     primer_bind     5543..5559
                     /label=M13 rev
                     /note="common sequencing primer, one of multiple similar
                     variants"
     protein_bind    5579..5599
                     /gene="mutant version of attB"
                     /label=attB4
                     /bound_moiety="BP Clonase(TM)"
                     /note="core recombination site for the Gateway(R) BP
                     reaction"
ORIGIN
        1 gcaagtttgt acaaaaaagc aggctgccac catggtgagc gagctgatta aggagaacat
       61 gcacatgaag ctgtacatgg agggcaccgt gaacaaccac cacttcaagt gcacatccga
      121 gggcgaaggc aagccctacg agggcaccca gaccatgaga atcaaggcgg tcgagggcgg
      181 ccctctcccc ttcgccttcg acatcctggc taccagcttc atgtacggca gcaaaacctt
      241 catcaaccac acccagggca tccccgactt ctttaagcag tccttccccg agggcttcac
      301 atgggagaga gtcaccacat acgaagacgg gggcgtgctg accgctaccc aggacaccag
      361 cctccaggac ggctgcctca tctacaacgt caagatcaga ggggtgaact tcccatccaa
      421 cggccctgtg atgcagaaga aaacactcgg ctgggaggcc tccaccgaga ccctgtaccc
      481 cgctgacggc ggcctggaag gcagagccga catggccctg aagctcgtgg gcgggggcca
      541 cctgatctgc aacttgaaga ccacatacag atccaagaaa cccgctaaga acctcaagat
      601 gcccggcgtc tactatgtgg acagaagact ggaaagaatc aaggaggccg acaaagagac
      661 ctacgtcgag cagcacgagg tggctgtggc cagatactgc gacctcccta gcaaactggg
      721 gcacagagac ccagctttct tgtacaaagt ggtgtccatg ggaagtgact ttgggaaccc
      781 tttacggaaa ttcaaacttg tttttttagg ggagcaaagc gttgggaaga catcgctgat
      841 aacaaggttc atgtatgaca gttttgacaa cacttatcag gcaactattg gcattgactt
      901 tttatcaaaa accatgtatc tggaggaccg aactgtgagg ttacagctat gggacactgc
      961 agggcaggag cgttttagga gtcttatccc gagctacatt agagactcca cagtggctgt
     1021 ggtggtgtat gatatcacaa atatcaattc attccagcta acctctaaat ggattgatga
     1081 tgtcagaaca gagaggggaa gtgatgtcat tatcatgctg gtgggcaata aaacagatct
     1141 agaggaaaag aggcaaatca ctatagagga gggggagcag cgggccaaag agttgaatgt
     1201 gatgtttatc gagactagtg caaagaccgg cagtaatgtt aaacagttgt ttcggcgagt
     1261 ggccgctgct ttgcctggta tggagagctt ggatgataat aacaaagaag gaatgattga
     1321 cattaagctg gacaaacagc cggatcctcc ggccactgaa agcggctgct cctgttagca
     1381 actttattat acatagttga taattcactg gccgtcgttt tacggtacca tcgatgatga
     1441 tccagacatg ataagataca ttgatgagtt tggacaaacc acaactagaa tgcagtgaaa
     1501 aaaatgcttt atttgtgaaa tttgtgatgc tattgcttta tttgtaacca ttataagctg
     1561 caataaacaa gttaacaaca acaattgcat tcattttatg tttcaggttc agggggaggt
     1621 gtgggaggtt ttttaaagca agtaaaacct ctacaaatgt ggtatggctg attatgatcc
     1681 tctagatcag atctgcgaag atacggccac gggtgctctt gatcctgtgg ctgattttgg
     1741 actgtgctgc tcgcagctgc tgatgaatca catacttcct ccattttctt ccactgattg
     1801 actgttataa tttccctaat ttccaggtca aggtgctgtg cattgtggta atagatgtga
     1861 catgacgtca cttccaaagg accaatgaac atgtctgacc aatttcatat aatgtgaaaa
     1921 cgattttcat aggcagaata aataacattt aaattaaact gggcatcagc gcaattcaat
     1981 tggtttggta atagcaaggg aaaatagaat gaagtgatct ccaaaaaata agtacttttt
     2041 gactgtaaat aaaattgtaa ggagtaaaaa gtactttttt ttctaaaaaa atgtaattaa
     2101 gtaaaagtaa aagtattgat ttttaattgt actcaagtaa agtaaaaatc cccaaaaata
     2161 atacttaagt acagtaatca agtaaaatta ctcaagtact ttacacctct ggttcttgac
     2221 cccctacctt cagcaagccc agcagatcca ctagttctag agcggccgcc accgcggtgg
     2281 agctccagct tttgttccct ttagtgaggg ttaattgcgc gcttggcgta atcatggtca
     2341 tagctgtttc ctgtgtgaaa ttgttatccg ctcacaattc cacacaacat acgagccgga
     2401 agcataaagt gtaaagcctg gggtgcctaa tgagtgagct aactcacatt aattgcgttg
     2461 cgctcactgc ccgctttcca gtcgggaaac ctgtcgtgcc agctgcatta atgaatcggc
     2521 caacgcgcgg ggagaggcgg tttgcgtatt gggcgctctt ccgcttcctc gctcactgac
     2581 tcgctgcgct cggtcgttcg gctgcggcga gcggtatcag ctcactcaaa ggcggtaata
     2641 cggttatcca cagaatcagg ggataacgca ggaaagaaca tgtgagcaaa aggccagcaa
     2701 aaggccagga accgtaaaaa ggccgcgttg ctggcgtttt tccataggct ccgcccccct
     2761 gacgagcatc acaaaaatcg acgctcaagt cagaggtggc gaaacccgac aggactataa
     2821 agataccagg cgtttccccc tggaagctcc ctcgtgcgct ctcctgttcc gaccctgccg
     2881 cttaccggat acctgtccgc ctttctccct tcgggaagcg tggcgctttc tcatagctca
     2941 cgctgtaggt atctcagttc ggtgtaggtc gttcgctcca agctgggctg tgtgcacgaa
     3001 ccccccgttc agcccgaccg ctgcgcctta tccggtaact atcgtcttga gtccaacccg
     3061 gtaagacacg acttatcgcc actggcagca gccactggta acaggattag cagagcgagg
     3121 tatgtaggcg gtgctacaga gttcttgaag tggtggccta actacggcta cactagaaga
     3181 acagtatttg gtatctgcgc tctgctgaag ccagttacct tcggaaaaag agttggtagc
     3241 tcttgatccg gcaaacaaac caccgctggt agcggtggtt tttttgtttg caagcagcag
     3301 attacgcgca gaaaaaaagg atctcaagaa gatcctttga tcttttctac ggggtctgac
     3361 gctcagtgga acgaaaactc acgttaaggc attttggtca tgagattatc aaaaaggatc
     3421 ttcacctaga tccttttaaa ttaaaaatga agttttaaat caatctaaag tatatatgag
     3481 taaacttggt ctgacagtta ccaatgctta atcagtgagg cacctatctc agcgatctgt
     3541 ctatttcgtt catccatagt tgcctgactc cccgtcgtgt agataactac gatacgggag
     3601 ggcttaccat ctggccccag tgctgcaatg ataccgcgag acccacgctc accggctcca
     3661 gatttatcag caataaacca gccagccgga agggccgagc gcagaagtgg tcctgcaact
     3721 ttatccgcct ccatccagtc tattaattgt tgccgggaag ctagagtaag tagttcgcca
     3781 gttaatagtt tgcgcaacgt tgttgccatt gctacaggca tcgtggtgtc acgctcgtcg
     3841 tttggtatgg cttcattcag ctccggttcc caacgatcaa ggcgagttac atgatccccc
     3901 atgttgtgca aaaaagcggt tagctccttc ggtcctccga tcgttgtcag aagtaagttg
     3961 gccgcagtgt tatcactcat ggttatggca gcactgcata attctcttac tgtcatgcca
     4021 tccgtaagat gcttttctgt gactggtgag tactcaacca agtcattctg agaatagtgt
     4081 atgcggcgac cgagttgctc ttgcccggcg tcaatacggg ataataccgc gccacatagc
     4141 agaactttaa aagtgctcat cattggaaaa cgttcttcgg ggcgaaaact ctcaaggatc
     4201 ttaccgctgt tgagatccag ttcgatgtaa cccactcgtg cacccaactg atcttcagca
     4261 tcttttactt tcaccagcgt ttctgggtga gcaaaaacag gaaggcaaaa tgccgcaaaa
     4321 aagggaataa gggcgacacg gaaatgttga atactcatac tcttcctttt tcaatattat
     4381 tgaagcattt atcagggtta ttgtctcatg agcggataca tatttgaatg tatttagaaa
     4441 aataaacaaa taggggttcc gcgcacattt ccccgaaaag tgccacctaa attgtaagcg
     4501 ttaatatttt gttaaaattc gcgttaaatt tttgttaaat cagctcattt tttaaccaat
     4561 aggccgaaat cggcaaaatc ccttataaat caaaagaata gaccgagata gggttgagtg
     4621 ttgttccagt ttggaacaag agtccactat taaagaacgt ggactccaac gtcaaagggc
     4681 gaaaaaccgt ctatcagggc gatggcccac gctggctaag aactcatcag cctccccggt
     4741 ccatctaccc acgtaccaat gcaccaattg gccacaatga cggctactac atggtgccat
     4801 tccttcctct ttataggaat ggagactacc tcctgtccaa caatgctctt ggatacgagt
     4861 acgcctacct gttggaccca ggtcattgca caacaccaga aatgccctct gatctgcaaa
     4921 agacgtgaat atctgttcag acacccatat ccactctgtt ccacacaggt cagaggtttg
     4981 tccaggagtt cttgacagag gtgtaaaaag tactcaaaaa ttttactcaa gtgaaagtac
     5041 aagtacttag ggaaaatttt actcaattaa aagtaaaagt atctggctag aatcttactt
     5101 gagtaaaagt aaaaaagtac tccattaaaa ttgtacttga gtattaagga agtaaaagta
     5161 aaagcaagaa agaaaactag agattcttgt ttaagctttt aatctcaaaa aacattaaat
     5221 gaaatgcata caaggtttta tcctgcttta gaactgtttg tatttaatta tcaaactata
     5281 agacagacaa tctaatgcca gtacacgcta ctcaaagttg taaaacctca gatttaactt
     5341 cagtagaagc tgattctcaa aattgttagt gtcaagccta gctcttttgg ggctgaaaag
     5401 caatcctgca gtgctgaaaa gcctctcaca ggcagccgat gcgggaagag gtgtattagt
     5461 cttgatagag aggctgcaaa tagcaggaaa cgtgagcaga gactccctgg tgtctgaaac
     5521 acaggccaga tgggccctcg agcaggaaac agctatgacc atgattacgc caagctatca
     5581 actttgtata gaaaagttgg cacgcgcaga ttccgtgtgg gcctggtaat atcttaccat
     5641 tttaagctat tttaagatta gggaaaaaaa ttaaataaaa ctactttaaa attactttcc
     5701 ttaaaaagca acatatttat ttagtttttg tttaactggc tcaagattgt aatattttac
     5761 ttttacatgt ttttttaagt acctaaatgt gttcaaaagt aaagtatgtt attgtttttt
     5821 ttttttaatg ttagctaagc tttaaattgt aatatattac ttttaaaagt gactttttaa
     5881 aaatgtaaat aaaaaagtaa ctataaatgt gtaatgcatg ttatttctgt gggtttttaa
     5941 ttttcatctc aactgggctt acaattttaa cataataaaa atcaaatcaa atcaaatcag
     6001 gcccttattt gtcacataca ctcttgtata ctgaaataaa ctaaatgttg agaaaaattt
     6061 aaatacacca aaataacgca tacctttttt gtaattacct aagtaaaaca tttagttcct
     6121 tttttaagtg actcaagatt gtaatctatt aattgtaaaa gataaaacta gtgatcaatc
     6181 tgacgtgctt ctatgcagcc tgtgagatta attgtgatgt ttaattatta aacaatttaa
     6241 atggatcaaa catttcacat gtgcttattg tgtccaacaa aaccagcaga agcacttaaa
     6301 aatattgcat gacaacatga gtttttaatg taaattatat atacttccta aacgaagtta
     6361 atcatatttc taaaataata atgtcattga aatatttaaa taaatgataa gctttagttg
     6421 attcaacata aaattgaaag caataaggac tttttttttt tacagcggtg aagcaaaagc
     6481 atgtaataat catataatat aataaataaa taaataaata atggctcttg gtgcaaatat
     6541 gaacacttta aataaatata gaataaatat gatcaataag tcataacgat gtgttttatg
     6601 ttgattataa tttaaacatg tttctaacgc aagttttaaa aactgtttta aagtattatt
     6661 ttaagttata agatcaattt gactcaacat tttgtagtga aaatatgttg tgtaaaatta
     6721 atataatata cactataaaa atgcagggtt ccacacaata cattaatgtt gtcccaacac
     6781 aaatcgatta agttaacaaa tatatgtgga ttgaacataa aaaattaagt tgtcccaatg
     6841 aaatctcaag aattgtgttg tttcagctca ttttaaataa gtagttttaa caagtaaaaa
     6901 ataacatatt tttgagtgtg tatatatata tattacaaaa tataataata taaaatgtaa
     6961 aagatataaa ccatgctaca tatatttaag agctattttg cacattactt ttttgcaagc
     7021 cattttagtg ttttttttac aaatatatat tagctaaata tacaatatct taaatataca
     7081 attaatcaga catgcaatta atgcatttaa cctacataaa aatacatgat caacatatgt
     7141 tttatgctga ttacaactaa atcaaacgta atgaaattaa tttataaaag cgatttaaat
     7201 atgtcaatat tttaagttaa aatcacttga aacctactat aaatgaactt aaattaaaaa
     7261 aatctccttt aattccaatg caacagtgtt gttttttcag ctgaggaccc ccggtgcaga
     7321 tggttggccc ccggcccgct attctaagga agcctttctt aattttaggg cggcgctgca
     7381 tgcgctcaga tcagattcac gggtggagag ggttattttc tcttttttat tttttcttgc
     7441 ctgctcatat ttgggcctgt gtgaacccca ggctccgcct cggcccccag gagccgctct
     7501 tatttaaagg ggatcctcgc cttcagtctt cgtcccagtg gaagcatcag tcttgtgata
     7561 acaacttggt gagtcctaca gaccagcgct cgactctagg ctttaaatgc attgatttct
     7621 ctggattagc taccgggaga gttttaactt tgcttattag tcttgtgctc gaactgctag
     7681 gtttaaagag tgttttctct aatgcatgca tgaagcgaca gctgaaaacc agaaatagag
     7741 cgtttgtcct cctgttaaac tctagccttt ctttggcatt tgtcagtccg agtcttcagc
     7801 tgccggcagg agattgggtt tcagtaacac ttgctgagca caaactacac gtgctttctt
     7861 cagatttaat tcattattaa tcattctaga tttaaatgat gttcttactc attgctgatt
     7921 attttagcct tgcggagcag attaaatgag cacgtgtttc attaagattg atttaaatat
     7981 aattaatatt tcaccactgt agttttaaaa ttgccttcta agtcatggtt gatttttaat
     8041 aggtatcggc tctaattaga ttactatttt ggtttttaaa tgttatttct atttcatttg
     8101 taggctcgtt tttaatgtga ttttattaga ttctagtttt aaaatcatct cttagcctta
     8161 atgagcagac tgaatgaaca tgtttcatta agattaactt cattataatg aattatttaa
     8221 tcattctagt gggttataaa tcagctctat ttaaattaat tgtcgtgttt atttctattt
     8281 aatttttgat tattttttca gggtcgtttt tatgtgattt tttcccgttt ctaattttaa
     8341 actaattgtt tgatttttat atgattcgac tctttttaaa tgaattgttt tgcttttttt
     8401 attgagcata tatatattat acaatttcaa tcaacaattg ttgtgctttt taaatgttgt
     8461 ttctatttca tttctagggt cgattttatt cgattctagt tttaaaatcg tgatttttaa
     8521 cttctaacct tactgagcag actgaatgaa catgtttcat caagattaac ttcattatag
     8581 ttaattattg aatcgtgcta gtggtttata aatcagctct atttaaatta atcatcatca
     8641 ttatttctat ttaattttta ttatttcttt aggattattt ttatgtgatt tttttcacgt
     8701 tctagtttta aactcaatgc tcattactgc tcacccttgc tgagcagtct ttcgttaaga
     8761 ttaaattaat taataaccat tctagtttta aaacagtgtc ttaaggcata gctgatattt
     8821 tacaagttta ctatttaata tatctccttt ctttttttag ggtcgatttc atctgatttg
     8881 attaattttt attatcttca ctaagctttt tgttctaggt tttattctca gtattattac
     8941 tgttatattt gaactgaatt tctcctcata gtttattcat tttatttatt tattttttgt
     9001 ttattcgcta ttttgtattt tagtttttaa ttagaaattt tattagaatc gttttgaact
     9061 agtttttatg cactctaaca ttaatattaa atcataacta ttatttttat tataatttat
     9121 ttgtgtttat ctttttgtgt agctttcatg tgtttttatt ttagttttat tatgtttgca
     9181 ttgaattttt tggactagtt tatataacga tatacagaaa agccatgaca acaaatgttt
     9241 ttataatacc tattaagtat aagctaatca gatttccact attctgttca aagttaacat
     9301 tattagccat tctgatggat catttgacat ttgtcatatg tctttatgaa cactgctctt
     9361 tcagatgcca cttttaaagc tgttttttac agtaaatgaa cgtttattat tatgacatta
     9421 tttcctaagg cctctagagt acagcaggat gtggcgtgtg cattaccgtg taattatgct
     9481 gactgtaaat gtgcatttat agactgtcag catgtctgac tgtgcgctgt tgtgattggt
     9541 cctgcacaga ccaag
//
