Features (pLannotate 1.2.2; 21 found; start..end, strand, type, name):
      7..228     -  rep_origin     M13 ori (fragment): M13 bacteriophage origin of replication; arrow indicates direction of (+) strand synthesis
    228..515     +  CDS            tyr (fragment): TYRO_ORYLA - Also known as tyro. Experimental evidence at transcript level: Swiss-Prot protein existence level 2. This is a copper-containing oxidase that functions in the formation of pigments such as melanins and other polyphenolic compounds. From Oryzias latipes (Japanese rice fish) (Japanese killifish).
   1097..1117    +  protein_bind   attB4: mutant version of attB; core recombination site for the Gateway® BP reaction BP Clonase™
   2025..2041    -  promoter       copia promoter (fragment): strong promoter from the Drosophila transposable element copia (Sinclair et al., 1986)
   5093..5113    +  protein_bind   attB1: mutant version of attB; core recombination site for the Gateway® BP reaction BP Clonase™
   5123..5818    +  CDS            mKate2: mKate2 is a basic (constitutively fluorescent) red fluorescent protein published in 2009, derived from Entacmaea quadricolor. It is reported to be a rapidly-maturing monomer with moderate acid sensitivity.
   5820..5844    -  protein_bind   attB2: mutant version of attB; recombination site for the Gateway® BP reaction BP Clonase™
   5846..6466    +  CDS            RAB6B: RAB6B_HUMAN - Experimental evidence at protein level: Swiss-Prot protein existence level 1. Seems to have a role in retrograde membrane traffic at the level of the Golgi complex. May function in retrograde transport in neuronal cells. From Homo sapiens (Human).
   6470..6490    -  protein_bind   attB3: mutant version of attB; core recombination site for the Gateway® BP reaction BP Clonase™
   6494..6514    +  CDS            lacZα (fragment): LacZα fragment of β-galactosidase; lacZ fragment
   6530..6664    -  polyA_signal   SV40 poly(A) signal: SV40 polyadenylation signal
   6687..6770    -  CDS            large T antigen (fragment): large T antigen from SV40 (simian virus 40)
   7336..7376    -  misc_feature   MCS (fragment): pBluescript multiple cloning site
   7389..7407    -  promoter       T3 promoter: promoter for bacteriophage T3 RNA polymerase
   7452..7468    -  protein_bind   lac operator: The lac repressor binds to the lac operator to inhibit transcription in E. coli. This inhibition can be relieved by adding lactose or isopropyl-β-D-thiogalactopyranoside (IPTG). lac repressor encoded by lacI
   7476..7506    -  promoter       lac promoter: promoter for the E. coli lac operon
   7521..7542    -  protein_bind   CAP binding site: CAP binding activates transcription in the presence of cAMP. E. coli catabolite activator protein
   7555..7647    -  CDS            lacI (fragment): lac repressor; lacI; The lac repressor binds to the lac operator to inhibit transcription in E. coli. This inhibition can be relieved by adding lactose or isopropyl-β-D-thiogalactopyranoside (IPTG).
   7830..8418    -  rep_origin     ori: high-copy-number ColE1/pMB1/pBR322/pUC origin of replication
   8589..9449    -  CDS            AmpR: β-lactamase; bla; confers resistance to ampicillin, carbenicillin, and related antibiotics
   9450..9554    -  promoter       AmpR promoter: bla
>Addgene plasmid #109654 | actc1b-mKate2-rab6bb | depositor full sequence | sequence record 206591 | Full Sequence
CCACCTAAATTGTAAGCGTTAATATTTTGTTAAAATTCGCGTTAAATTTTTGTTAAATCAGCTCATTTTT
TAACCAATAGGCCGAAATCGGCAAAATCCCTTATAAATCAAAAGAATAGACCGAGATAGGGTTGAGTGTT
GTTCCAGTTTGGAACAAGAGTCCACTATTAAAGAACGTGGACTCCAACGTCAAAGGGCGAAAAACCGTCT
ATCAGGGCGATGGCCCACGCTGGCTAAGAACTCATCAGCCTCCCCGGTCCATCTACCCACGTACCAATGC
ACCAATTGGCCACAATGACGGCTACTACATGGTGCCATTCCTTCCTCTTTATAGGAATGGAGACTACCTC
CTGTCCAACAAGGCTCTTGGATACGAGTACGCCTACCTGTTGGACCCAGGTCATTGCACAACACCAGAAA
TGCCCTCTGATCTGCAAAAGACGTGAATATCTGTTCAGACACCCATATCCACTCTGTTCCACACAGGTCA
GAGGTTTGTCCAGGAGTTCTTGACAGAGGTGTAAAAAGTACTCAAAAATTTTACTCAAGTGAAAGTACAA
GTACTTAGGGAAAATTTTACTCAATTAAAAGTAAAAGTATCTGGCTAGAATCTTACTTGAGTAAAAGTAA
AAAAGTACTCCATTAAAATTGTACTTGAGTATTAAGGAAGTAAAAGTAAAAGCAAGAAAGAAAACTAGAG
ATTCTTGTTTAAGCTTTTAATCTCAAAAAACATTAAATGAAATGCATACAAGGTTTTATCCTGCTTTAGA
ACTGTTTGTATTTAATTATCAAACTATAAGACAGACAATCTAATGCCAGTACACGCTACTCAAAGTTGTA
AAACCTCAGATTTAACTTCAGTAGAAGCTGATTCTCAAAATTGTTAGTGTCAAGCCTAGCTCTTTTGGGG
CTGAAAAGCAATCCTGCAGTGCTGAAAAGCCTCTCACAGGCAGCCGATGCGGGAAGAGGTGTATTAGTCT
TGATAGAGAGGCTGCAAATAGCAGGAAACGTGAGCAGAGACTCCCTGGTGTCTGAAACACAGGCCAGATG
GGCCCTCGAGCAGGAAACAGCTATGACCATGATTACGCCAAGCTATCAACTTTGTATAGAAAAGTTGGCA
CGCGCAGATTCCGTGTGGGCCTGGTAATATCTTACCATTTTAAGCTATTTTAAGATTAGGGAAAAAAATT
AAATAAAACTACTTTAAAATTACTTTCCTTAAAAAGCAACATATTTATTTAGTTTTTGTTTAACTGGCTC
AAGATTGTAATATTTTACTTTTACATGTTTTTTTTAAGTACCTAAATGTGTTCAAAAGTAAAGTATGTTA
TTGTTTTTTTTTTTTTAATGTTAGCTAAGCTTTAAATTGTAATATATTACTTTTAAAAGTGACTTTTTAA
AAATGTAAATAAAAAAGTAACTATAAATGTGTAATGCATGTTATTTCTGTGGGTTTTTTAATTTTCATCT
CAACTGGGCTTACAATTTTAACATAATAAAAATCAAATCAAATCAAATCAGGCCCTTATTTGTCACATAC
ACTCTTGTATACTGAAATAAACTAAATGTTGAGAAAAATTTAAATACACCAAAATAACGCATACCTTTTT
TGTAATTACCTAAGTAAAACATTTAGTTCCTTTTTTAAGTGACTCAAGATTGTAATCTATTAATTGTAAA
AGATAAAACTAGTGATCAATCTGACGTGCTTCTATGCAGCCTGTGAGATTAATTGTGATGTTTAATTATT
AAACAATTTAAATGGATCAAACATTTCACATGTGCTTATTGTGTCCAACAAAACCAGCAGAAGCACTTAA
AAATATTGCATGACAACATGAGTTTTTAATGTAAATTATATATACTTCCTAAACGAAGTTAATCATATTT
TCTAAAATAATAATGTCATTGAAATATTTAAATAAATGATAANCTTTAGTTGATTCAACATAAAATTGAA
AGCAATAAGGACTTTTTTTTTTTTACAGCGGTGAAGCAAAAGCNTGNAAATAATCATATAAATATAATAA
ATAAATAAATAAAATAATGGTTCTTGGTGCAAATATGAACACTTTAAATAAATATAGAATAAATATGATC
AATAAGTCATAACGACGTGTTTTATGTTGATTATAATTTAAACATGTTTCTAACGCAAGTTTTAAAAACT
GTTTTAAAGTATTATTTTAAGTTATAAGATCAATTTGACTCAACATTTTGTAGTGAAAATATGTTGTGTA
AAATTAATATAATATACACTATAAAAATGCAAGGTTCCACACAATTCATTCATGTTGTCCCAACACAAAT
CGATTAAGTTAACAAATATATGTGGATTGAACATAAAAAATTAAGTTGTCCCAATGAAATCTCAAGAATT
GTGTTGTTTCAGCTCATTTTAAATAAGTAGTTTTAACAAGTAAAAAATAACATATTTTTGAGTGTGTATA
TATATATATTTATATATTACAAAATATAATAATATAAAATGTAAAAGATATAAACCATGCTACATATATT
TAAGAGCTATTTTGCACATTACTTTTTTGCAAGCCATTTGAGTGTTTTTTTACAAATATATATTAGCTAA
ATATACAATATCTTAAATATACAATTAATCAGACATGCAAAAAATGCATTTAACCTACATAAAAATACAT
GATCAACATATGTTTTATGCTGATTACAACTAAATCAAACGTAATGAAATTAATTTATAAAAGCGATTTA
AATATGTCAATATTTTAAGTTAAAATCACTTGAAACCTACTATAAATGAACTTAAATTTAAAAAATCTCC
TTTAATTCCAATGCAGCACTGTTGTTTTTTCAGCTGAGGACCCCCGGTGCAGATGGTTGGCCCCCGGCCC
GCTATTCTAAGGAAGCCTTTCTTAATTTTAGGGCGGCGCTGCATGCGCTCAGATCAGATTCACGGGTGGA
GAGGGTTATTTTCTCTTTTTTATTTTTTCTTGCCTGCTCATATTTGGGCCTGTGTGAACCCCAGGCTCCG
CCTCGGCCCCCAGGAGCCGCTCTTATTTAAAGGGGATCCTCGCCTTCAGTCTTCGTCCCAGTGGAAGCAT
CAGTCTTGTGATAACAACTTGGTGAGTCCTACAGACCAGCGCTCGACTCTAGGCTTTAAATGCATTGATT
TCTCTGGATTAGCTACCGGGAGAGTTTTAACTTTGCTTATTAGTCTTGTGCTTGAACTGCTAGGTTTAAA
GAGGGTTTTCTCTAATGCATGCATGAAGCGACAGCTGAAAACCAGAAATAGAGCGTTTGTCCTCCTGTTA
AACTCTAGCCTTTCTTTGGCATTTGTCAGTCCGAGTCTTCAGCTGCCGGCAGGAGATTGGGTTTCAGTAA
CACTTGCTGAGCACAAACTACACGTGCTTCCTTCAGATTTAATTCATTATTAATCATTCTAGATTTAAAT
GATCTTCTTACTCATTGCTGATTATTTTAGCCTTGCGGAGCAGATTAAATGAGCACGTGTTTATTAAGAT
TGATTTAAATATAATTAATATTTCACCACTGTAGTTTTAAAATTGCCTTCTAAGTCATGGTTGATTTTTA
ATAGGTATCGGCTCTAATTAGATTACTATTTTGGTTTTTAAATGTTATTTCTATTTCATTTGTAGGCTCG
TTTTTAATGTGATTTTATTAGATTCTAGTTTTAAAATCATCTTTTAGCCTTACTGAGCAGACTGAATGAA
CATGTTTCATTAAGATTAACTTCATTATAGTTAATTATTTAATCATTCTAGTGGATTATAAATCAGCTCT
ATTTAAATTGATTGTCGTGTTTATTTCTATTTGATTTTTGATTATTTTTTAAGGTCGTTTTTATGTGATT
TTTCCCCGATTCTAATTTTAAACTAATTGTTTGATTTTTATATGATTCGACTCTTTTTAAATGAATTGTT
TTGCTTTTTTTATTGAGCATATATATATATTATACAATTTCAATCAACAATTGTTGTGCTTTTTAAATGT
TGTTTCTATTTCATTTCTAGGGTCGATTTTATTCGATTCTAGTTTTAAAATCGTGATTTCTAACTCCTAA
CCTTACTGAGCAGACTGAATGAACATGTTTCATCAAGATTAACTTCATTATAGTTAATTATTGAATCGGG
CTAGTGGTTTATAAATCAGCTCTATTATAAATTAATTGTCATCATTATTTCTATTTAATTTTTATTATTT
TTTTAGGATTATTTTTAAGGGATTTTTTTCACGTTCTAGTTTTAAACTCAATGCTCATTACTGCTCACCC
TTGCTGAGCAGTCTTTCGTTAAGATTAAATTAATTAATAACCCATTCTAGTTTTAAAACAGTGTCTTAAG
GCATAGCTGATATTTTACAAGTTTACTATTTAATATATCTCCATTTCTTTTTTTAGGGTCGATTTCATCT
GATTTGATTAATTTTTATTATCTTCACTAAGCTTTTTGTTCTAGGTTTTATTCTCAGTATTATTACTGTT
ATATTTGAACTGAATTTCTCCTCATAGTTTATTCATTTTATTTATTTATTTTTTGTTTATTCGCTATTTT
GTATTTTAGTTTTTAATTAGAAATTTTATTAGAATCGTTTTGAACTAGTTTTTATGCACTCTAACATTAA
TATTAAATCATAACTATTATTTTTATTATAATTTATTTGTGTTTATCTTTTTGTGTAGCTTTCATGTGTT
TTTATTTTAGTTTTATTATGTTTGCATTGAATTTTTTGGACTAGTTTATATAACGATATACAGAAAAGCC
ATGACAACAAATGTTTTTATAATACCTATTAAGTATAAGCTAATCAGATTTCCACTATTCTGTTCAAAGT
TAACATTATTAGCCATTCTGATGGATCATTTGACATTTGTCATATGTCTTTATGAACACTGCTCTTTCAG
ATGCCACTTTTAAAGCTGTTTTTTACAGTAAATGAACGTTTATTATTATGACATTATTTCCTAAGGCCTC
TAGAGTACAGCAGGATGTGGCGTGTGCATTACTGTGTAATTATGCTGACTGTAAATGTGCATTTATAGAC
TGTCAGCATGTCTGACTGTGCGCTGTTGTGATTTGTCCTGCACAGACCAAGGCAAGTTTGTACAAAAAAG
CAGGCTGCCACCATGGTGAGCGAGCTGATTAAGGAGAACATGCACATGAAGCTGTACATGGAGGGCACCG
TGAACAACCACCACTTCAAGTGCACATCCGAGGGCGAAGGCAAGCCCTACGAGGGCACCCAGACCATGAG
AATCAAGGCGGTCGAGGGCGGCCCTCTCCCCTTCGCCTTCGACATCCTGGCTACCAGCTTCATGTACGGC
AGCAAAACCTTCATCAACCACACCCAGGGCATCCCCGACTTCTTTAAGCAGTCCTTCCCCGAGGGCTTCA
CATGGGAGAGAGTCACCACATACGAAGACGGGGGCGTGCTGACCGCTACCCAGGACACCAGCCTCCAGGA
CGGCTGCCTCATCTACAACGTCAAGATCAGAGGGGTGAACTTCCCATCCAACGGCCCTGTGATGCAGAAG
AAAACACTCGGCTGGGAGGCCTCCACCGAGACCCTGTACCCCGCTGACGGCGGCCTGGAAGGCAGAGCCG
ACATGGCCCTGAAGCTCGTGGGCGGGGGCCACCTGATCTGCAACTTGAAGACCACATACAGATCCAAGAA
ACCCGCTAAGAACCTCAAGATGCCCGGCGTCTACTATGTGGACAGAAGACTGGAAAGAATCAAGGAGGCC
GACAAAGAGACCTACGTCGAGCAGCACGAGGTGGCTGTGGCCAGATACTGCGACCTCCCTAGCAAACTGG
GGCACAGAGACCCAGCTTTCTTGTACAAAGTGGTGTCCATGGGAAGTGACTTTGGGAACCCTTTACGGAA
ATTCAAACTTGTTTTTTTAGGGGAGCAAAGCGTTGGGAAGACATCGCTGATAACAAGGTTCATGTATGAC
AGTTTTGACAACACTTATCAGGCAACTATTGGCATTGACTTTTTATCAAAAACCATGTATCTGGAGGACC
GAACTGTGAGGTTACAGCTATGGGACACTGCAGGGCAGGAGCGTTTTAGGAGTCTTATCCCGAGCTACAT
TAGAGACTCCACAGTGGCTGTGGTGGTGTATGATATCACAAATATCAATTCATTCCAGCTAACCTCTAAA
TGGATTGATGATGTCAGAACAGAGAGGGGAAGTGATGTCATTATCATGCTGGTGGGCAATAAAACAGATC
TAGAGGAAAAGAGGCAAATCACTATAGAGGAGGGGGAGCAGCGGGCCAAAGAGTTGAATGTGATGTTTAT
CGAGACTAGTGCAAAGACCGGCAGTAATGTTAAACAGTTGTTTCGGCGAGTGGCCGCTGCTTTGCCTGGT
ATGGAGAGCTTGGATGATAATAACAAAGAAGGAATGATTGACATTAAGCTGGACAAACAGCCGGATCCTC
CGGCCACTGAAAGCGGCTGCTCCTGTTAGCAACTTTATTATACATAGTTGATAATTCACTGGCCGTCGTT
TTACGGTACCATCGATGATGATCCAGACATGATAAGATACATTGATGAGTTTGGACAAACCACAACTAGA
ATGCAGTGAAAAAAATGCTTTATTTGTGAAATTTGTGATGCTATTGCTTTATTTGTAACCATTATAAGCT
GCAATAAACAAGTTAACAACAACAATTGCATTCATTTTATGTTTCAGGTTCAGGGGGAGGTGTGGGAGGT
TTTTTAAAGCAAGTAAAACCTCTACAAATGTGGTATGGCTGATTATGATCCTCTAGATCAGATCTGCGAA
GATACGGCCACGGGTGCTCTTGATCCTGTGGCTGATTTTGGACTGTGCTGCTCGCAGCTGCTGATGAATC
ACATACTTCCTCCATTTTCTTCCACTGATTGACTGTTATAATTTCCCTAATTTCCAGGTCAAGGTGCTGT
GCATTGTGGTAATAGATGTGACATGACGTCACTTCCAAAGGACCAATGAACATGTCTGACCAATTTCATA
TAATGTGAAAACGATTTTCATAGGCAGAATAAATAACATTTAAATTAAACTGGGCATCAGCGCAATTCAA
TTGGTTTGGTAATAGCAAGGGAAAATAGAATGAAGTGATCTCCAAAAAATAAGTACTTTTTGACTGTAAA
TAAAATTGTAAGGAGTAAAAAGTACTTTTTTTTCTAAAAAAATGTAATTAAGTAAAAGTAAAAGTATTGA
TTTTTAATTGTACTCAAGTAAAGTAAAAATCCCCAAAAATAATACTTAAGTACAGTAATCAAGTAAAATT
ACTCAAGTACTTTACACCTCTGGTTCTTGACCCCCTACCTTCAGCAAGCCCAGCAGATCCACTAGTTCTA
GAGCGGCCGCCACCGCGGTGGAGCTCCAGCTTTTGTTCCCTTTAGTGAGGGTTAATTGCGCGCTTGGCGT
AATCATGGTCATAGCTGTTTCCTGTGTGAAATTGTTATCCGCTCACAATTCCACACAACATACGAGCCGG
AAGCATAAAGTGTAAAGCCTGGGGTGCCTAATGAGTGAGCTAACTCACATTAATTGCGTTGCGCTCACTG
CCCGCTTTCCAGTCGGGAAACCTGTCGTGCCAGCTGCATTAATGAATCGGCCAACGCGCGGGGAGAGGCG
GTTTGCGTATTGGGCGCTCTTCCGCTTCCTCGCTCACTGACTCGCTGCGCTCGGTCGTTCGGCTGCGGCG
AGCGGTATCAGCTCACTCAAAGGCGGTAATACGGTTATCCACAGAATCAGGGGATAACGCAGGAAAGAAC
ATGTGAGCAAAAGGCCAGCAAAAGGCCAGGAACCGTAAAAAGGCCGCGTTGCTGGCGTTTTTCCATAGGC
TCCGCCCCCCTGACGAGCATCACAAAAATCGACGCTCAAGTCAGAGGTGGCGAAACCCGACAGGACTATA
AAGATACCAGGCGTTTCCCCCTGGAAGCTCCCTCGTGCGCTCTCCTGTTCCGACCCTGCCGCTTACCGGA
TACCTGTCCGCCTTTCTCCCTTCGGGAAGCGTGGCGCTTTCTCATAGCTCACGCTGTAGGTATCTCAGTT
CGGTGTAGGTCGTTCGCTCCAAGCTGGGCTGTGTGCACGAACCCCCCGTTCAGCCCGACCGCTGCGCCTT
ATCCGGTAACTATCGTCTTGAGTCCAACCCGGTAAGACACGACTTATCGCCACTGGCAGCAGCCACTGGT
AACAGGATTAGCAGAGCGAGGTATGTAGGCGGTGCTACAGAGTTCTTGAAGTGGTGGCCTAACTACGGCT
ACACTAGAAGGACAGTATTTGGTATCTGCGCTCTGCTGAAGCCAGTTACCTTCGGAAAAAGAGTTGGTAG
CTCTTGATCCGGCAAACAAACCACCGCTGGTAGCGGTGGTTTTTTTGTTTGCAAGCAGCAGATTACGCGC
AGAAAAAAAGGATCTCAAGAAGATCCTTTGATCTTTTCTACGGGGTCTGACGCTCAGTGGAACGAAAACT
CACGTTAAGGGATTTTGGTCATGAGATTATCAAAAAGGATCTTCACCTAGATCCTTTTAAATTAAAAATG
AAGTTTTAAATCAATCTAAAGTATATATGAGTAAACTTGGTCTGACAGTTACCAATGCTTAATCAGTGAG
GCACCTATCTCAGCGATCTGTCTATTTCGTTCATCCATAGTTGCCTGACTCCCCGTCGTGTAGATAACTA
CGATACGGGAGGGCTTACCATCTGGCCCCAGTGCTGCAATGATACCGCGAGACCCACGCTCACCGGCTCC
AGATTTATCAGCAATAAACCAGCCAGCCGGAAGGGCCGAGCGCAGAAGTGGTCCTGCAACTTTATCCGCC
TCCATCCAGTCTATTAATTGTTGCCGGGAAGCTAGAGTAAGTAGTTCGCCAGTTAATAGTTTGCGCAACG
TTGTTGCCATTGCTACAGGCATCGTGGTGTCACGCTCGTCGTTTGGTATGGCTTCATTCAGCTCCGGTTC
CCAACGATCAAGGCGAGTTACATGATCCCCCATGTTGTGCAAAAAAGCGGTTAGCTCCTTCGGTCCTCCG
ATCGTTGTCAGAAGTAAGTTGGCCGCAGTGTTATCACTCATGGTTATGGCAGCACTGCATAATTCTCTTA
CTGTCATGCCATCCGTAAGATGCTTTTCTGTGACTGGTGAGTACTCAACCAAGTCATTCTGAGAATAGTG
TATGCGGCGACCGAGTTGCTCTTGCCCGGCGTCAATACGGGATAATACCGCGCCACATAGCAGAACTTTA
AAAGTGCTCATCATTGGAAAACGTTCTTCGGGGCGAAAACTCTCAAGGATCTTACCGCTGTTGAGATCCA
GTTCGATGTAACCCACTCGTGCACCCAACTGATCTTCAGCATCTTTTACTTTCACCAGCGTTTCTGGGTG
AGCAAAAACAGGAAGGCAAAATGCCGCAAAAAAGGGAATAAGGGCGACACGGAAATGTTGAATACTCATA
CTCTTCCTTTTTCAATATTATTGAAGCATTTATCAGGGTTATTGTCTCATGAGCGGATACATATTTGAAT
GTATTTAGAAAAATAAACAAATAGGGGTTCCGCGCACATTTCCCCGAAAAGTG
